>Addgene plasmid #44781 | pFSBC17 | depositor full sequence | sequence record 61389 | pFSBC17 sequence 2406 bps
GCGCCCAATACGCAAACCGCCTCTCCCCGCGCGTTGGCCGATTCATTAATGCAGCTGGCACGACAGGTTT
CCCGACTGGAAAGCGGGCAGTGAGCGCAACGCAATTAAAATGATACGGCGACCACCGAGATCTACACTCT
TTCCCTACACGACGCTCTTCCGATCTCGATGCGTAAAACGACGGCCAGTTACGCATCTGTGCGGTATTTC
ACACCGCATATGGTGCACTCTCAGTACAATCTGCTCTGATGCCGCATAGTTAAGCCAGCCCCGACACCCG
CCAACACCCGCTGACGCGCCCTGACGGGCTTGTCTGCTCCCGGCATCCGCTTACAGACAAGCTGTGACCG
TCTCCGGGAGCTGCATGTGTCAGAGGTTTTCACCGTCATCACCGAAACGCGCGAGACGAAAGGGCCTCGT
GATACGCCTATTTTTATAGGTTAATGTCATGATAATAATGGTTTCTTAGACGTCAGGTGGCACTTTTCGG
GGAAATGTGCGCGGAACCCCTATTTGTTTATTTTTCTAAATACATTCAAATATGTATCCGCTCATGAGAC
AATAACCCTGATAAATGCTTCAATAATATTGAAAAAGGAAGAGTATGAGTATTCAACATTTCCGTGTCGC
CCTTATTCCCTTTTTTGCGGCATTTTGCCTTCCTGTTTTTGCTCACCCAGAAACGCTGGTGAAAGTAAAA
GATGCTGAAGATCAGTTGGGTGCACGAGTGGGTTACATCGAACTGGATCTCAACAGCGGTAAGATCCTTG
AGAGTTTTCGCCCCGAAGAACGTTTTCCAATGATGAGCACTTTTAAAGTTCTGCTATGTGGCGCGGTATT
ATCCCGTATTGACGCCGGGCAAGAGCAACTCGGTCGCCGCATACACTATTCTCAGAATGACTTGGTTGAG
TACTCACCAGTCACAGAAAAGCATCTTACGGATGGCATGACAGTAAGAGAATTATGCAGTGCTGCCATAA
CCATGAGTGATAACACTGCGGCCAACTTACTTCTGACAACGATCGGAGGACCGAAGGAGCTAACCGCTTT
TTTGCACAACATGGGGGATCATGTAACTCGCCTTGATCGTTGGGAACCGGAGCTGAATGAAGCCATACCA
AACGACGAGCGTGACACCACGATGCCTGTAGCAATGGCAACAACGTTGCGCAAACTATTAACTGGCGAAC
TACTTACTCTAGCTTCCCGGCAACAATTAATAGACTGGATGGAGGCGGATAAAGTTGCAGGACCACTTCT
GCGCTCGGCCCTTCCGGCTGGCTGGTTTATTGCTGATAAATCTGGAGCCGGTGAGCGTGGGTCTCGCGGT
ATCATTGCAGCACTGGGGCCAGATGGTAAGCCCTCCCGTATCGTAGTTATCTACACGACGGGGAGTCAGG
CAACTATGGATGAACGAAATAGACAGATCGCTGAGATAGGTGCCTCACTGATTAAGCATTGGTAACTGTC
AGACCAAGTTTACTCATATATACTTTAGATTGATTTAAAACTTCATTTTTAATTTAAAAGGATCTAGGTG
AAGATCCTTTTTGATAATCTCATGACCAAAATCCCTTAACGTGAGTTTTCGTTCCACTGAGCGTCAGACC
CCGTAGAAAAGATCAAAGGATCTTCTTGAGATCCTTTTTTTCTGCGCGTAATCTGCTGCTTGCAAACAAA
AAAACCACCGCTACCAGCGGTGGTTTGTTTGCCGGATCAAGAGCTACCAACTCTTTTTCCGAAGGTAACT
GGCTTCAGCAGAGCGCAGATACCAAATACTGTTCTTCTAGTGTAGCCGTAGTTAGGCCACCACTTCAAGA
ACTCTGTAGCACCGCCTACATACCTCGCTCTGCTAATCCTGTTACCAGTGGCTGCTGCCAGTGGCGATAA
GTCGTGTCTTACCGGGTTGGACTCAAGACGATAGTTACCGGATAAGGCGCAGCGGTCGGGCTGAACGGGG
GGTTCGTGCACACAGCCCAGCTTGGAGCGAACGACCTACACCGAACTGAGATACCTACAGCGTGAGCTAT
GAGAAAGCGCCACGCTTCCCGAAGGGAGAAAGGCGGACAGGTATCCGGTAAGCGGCAGGGTCGGAACAGG
AGAGCGCACGAGGGAGCTTCCAGGGGGAAACGCCTGGTATCTTTATAGTCCTGTCGGGTTTCGCCACCTC
TGACTTGAGCGTCGATTTTTGTGATGCTCGTCAGGGGGGCGGAGCCTATGGAAAAACGCCAGCAACGCGG
CCTTTTTACGGTTCCTGGCCTTTTGCTGGCCTTTTGCTCACATGTTCTTTCCTGCGTTATCCCCTGATTC
TGTGGATAACCGTATTACCGCCTTTGAGTGAGCTGATACCGCTCGCAGCAGCCGAACGACCGAGCGCAGC
GAGTCAGTGAGCGAGGAAGCGGAAGA
Features (pLannotate 1.2.2; 7 found; start..end, strand, type, name):
      1..93      +  CDS            lacI (fragment): lac repressor; lacI; The lac repressor binds to the lac operator to inhibit transcription in E. coli. This inhibition can be relieved by adding lactose or isopropyl-β-D-thiogalactopyranoside (IPTG).
    173..189     -  CDS            lacZα (fragment): LacZα fragment of β-galactosidase; lacZ fragment
    189..268     -  misc_feature   bom (fragment): basis of mobility region from pBR322
    370..405     -  CDS            rop (fragment): Rop protein, which maintains plasmids at low copy number; rop
    500..604     +  promoter       AmpR promoter: bla
    605..1465    +  CDS            AmpR: β-lactamase; bla; confers resistance to ampicillin, carbenicillin, and related antibiotics
   1636..2224    +  rep_origin     ori: high-copy-number ColE1/pMB1/pBR322/pUC origin of replication
