[The description below was written by a language model from this plasmid's Addgene catalogue record and pLannotate feature annotations shown in this document.]
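Description:
pFSBC17 is a small (2,406 bp), high-copy bacterial plasmid built on a pUC19 backbone, and it belongs to a set of barcode-carrying templates made for the FREQ-Seq allele-frequency sequencing method. It is maintained in E. coli through the ColE1/pMB1-type pUC origin of replication. Selection is with ampicillin, provided by the β-lactamase gene (AmpR) under its native bla promoter. These two elements are the only intact functional features found in the annotated sequence. The remaining hits are short fragments of lacI, lacZα, the pBR322 bom region and rop. They look like residual backbone sequence rather than working genes, which fits a pUC19 derivative that has been trimmed below its usual size and no longer carries a complete lacZα cassette.

The payload is a short synthetic insert that carries one specific six-nucleotide FREQ-Seq barcode, and this barcode distinguishes pFSBC17 from its sibling plasmids in the series. The automated feature table does not annotate the insert, so the record does not show its exact position or the adapter sequences that flank it. The cloning method is also not recorded. There is no expression cassette, reporter or eukaryotic element, because the plasmid serves only as a DNA template.

According to the depositor, these plasmids are used to generate bridging primers bearing Illumina-compatible barcodes. In FREQ-Seq, such barcoded products allow loci amplified from many mixed populations to be pooled and sequenced together. Allele frequencies are then read directly from the sequence counts with minimal library preparation, an approach the depositor likens to RNA-Seq.
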