Addgene plasmid #44781: pFSBC17
Depositing lab: Christopher Marx. Depositing organization: Harvard University. Publication: FREQ-Seq: a rapid, cost-effective, sequencing-based method to determine allele frequencies directly from mixed populations. Chubiz LM, Lee MC, Delaney NF, Marx CJ. PLoS One. 2012;7(10):e47959. doi: 10.1371/journal.pone.0047959. Epub 2012 Oct 31. PubMed 23118913.
Backbone
  Vector backbone: pUC19
Growth in bacteria
  Bacterial resistance: Ampicillin, 100 μg/mL
  Growth temperature: 37°C
  Growth strain: DH10B
  Copy number: High Copy
Gene/Insert
  Gene/Insert name: FREQ-Seq Barcode: CGATGC
  Species: Synthetic
  Cloning method: Unknown
  Sequencing primers: 5′ pBR322ori-F
Terms and licenses: Academic/Nonprofit Terms; Industry Terms: Not Available to Industry
Depositor comments: These plasmids are used to generate bridging primers with Illumina-compatible barcodes for allele frequency sequencing (FREQ-Seq). Similar to RNA-Seq, the FREQ-Seq method can rapidly determine allele frequencies directly from mixed populations with minimal library preparation.
How to cite: pFSBC17 was a gift from Christopher Marx (Addgene plasmid # 44781 ; http://n2t.net/addgene:44781 ; RRID:Addgene_44781)
