>Addgene plasmid #44781 | pFSBC17 | addgene partial sequence | sequence record 62994 | pBR322ori-F 5'-GGGAAACGCCTGGTATCTTT-3'
TTTTTGTGATGCTCGTCAGGGGGGCGGAGCCTATGGAAAAACGCCAGCAACGCGGCCTTTTTACGGTTCC
TGGCCTTTTGCTGGCCTTTTGCTCACATGTTCTTTCCTGCGTTATCCCCTGATTCTGTGGATAACCGTAT
TACCGCCTTTGAGTGAGCTGATACCGCTCGCAGCAGCCGAACGACCGAGCGCAGCGAGTCAGTGAGCGAG
GAAGCGGAAGAGCGCCCAATACGCAAACCGCCTCTCCCCGCGCGTTGGCCGATTCATTAATGCAGCTGGC
ACGACAGGTTTCCCGACTGGAAAGCGGGCAGTGAGCGCAACGCAATTAAAATGATACGGCGACCACCGAG
ATCTACACTCTTTCCCTACACGACGCTCTTCCGATCTCGATGCGTAAAACGACGGCCAGTTACGCATCTG
TGCGGTATTTCACACCGCATATGGTGCACTCTCAGTACAATCTGCTCTGATGCCGCATAGTTAAGCCAGC
CCCGACACCCGCCAACACCCGCTGACGCGCCCTGACGGGCTTGTCTGCTCCCGGCATCCGCTTACAGACA
AGCTGTGACCGTCTCCGGGAGCTGCATGTGTCAGAGGTTTTCACCGTCATCACCGAAACGCGCGAGACGA
AAGGGCCTCGTGATACGCCTATTTTTATAGGTTAATGTCATGATAATAATGGTTTCTTAGACGTCAGGTG
GCACTTTTCGGGGAAATGTGCGCGGAACCCCTATTTGTTTATTTTTCTAAATACATTCAAATATGTATCC
GCTCATGAGACAATAACCCTGATAAATGCTTCAATAA
